>Addgene plasmid #86166 | p35S::AtSOBIR1-mCherry | addgene full sequence | sequence record 169602 | Addgene NGS Result
ATGGCTGTTCCCACGGGAAGCGCCAATCTCTTTCTCCGGCCTCTCATCCTCGCCGTTCTCTCCTTTCTTC
TTCTCTCTTCATTCGTCTCCTCTGTTGAGTGGCTCGATATCGATTCCTCAGATCTCAAAGCTCTTCAGGT
CATCGAAACAGAGCTCGGAGTCAACAGTCAACGTTCTTCGGCCAGTGATGTCAACCCTTGCGGTCGCCGA
GGAGTTTTCTGCGAGAGACGGCACTCTGCCACCACCGGAGAATACGTTCTCCGTGTCACGAGGCTCGTCT
ACCGATCCAGGAGCTTGACGGGGACTATCTCTCCGGTCATCGGAATGTTGTCGGAGCTCAAGGAACTTAC
TTTGTCTAATAACCAGTTGGTCAACGCTGTTCCGGTGGATATCTTAAGCTGTAAGCAACTTGAAGTTCTT
GATCTTCGGAAAAATAGATTTTCCGGTCAGATTCCGGGAAACTTTTCTAGTTTGAGCCGTCTTCGAATCC
TTGATCTCTCTTCGAACAAGTTATCCGGGAACTTGAATTTCTTGAAGAATCTACGCAATCTGGAGAATCT
CTCTGTTGCAAACAATCTCTTCTCAGGCAAAATCCCGGAACAAATTGTGTCGTTCCACAATCTCCGGTTC
TTTGATTTCTCCGGAAACCGGTATTTGGAAGGTCCGGCTCCGGTTATGAGCAGTATCAAGCTTCAGACAT
CTCCACATCAAACAAGACACATTCTTGCTGAAACTCCAACTTCAAGTCCCACGAACAAACCCAACAACAG
CACTACATCAAAAGCTCCAAAGGGAGCTCCAAAACCAGGGAAGTTGAAGAAGAAGAAGAAGAAGAGCAAG
AAGAAGAAAGTAGCGGCATGGATCTTAGGGTTTGTCGTTGGAGCCATAGGAGGAACAATCTCTGGGTTTG
TCTTCTCGGTGTTGTTCAAATTGATTATTCAAGCAATAAGAGGATCAGAAAAACCACCAGGTCCTTCCAT
ATTCAGCCCATTGATCAAGAAAGCTGAAGATTTAGCTTTCTTGGAGAATGAAGAAGCGTTAGCTTCTCTG
GAGATCATAGGAAGAGGAGGTTGTGGAGAAGTTTTCAAAGCTGAACTACCAGGAAGCAATGGGAAGATCA
TAGCTGTGAAGAAAGTGATCCAACCGCCTAAAGACGCCGATGAACTAACAGATGAAGATTCCAAGTTTCT
GAACAAGAAAATGAGGCAAATTAGATCCGAGATCAACACAGTCGGCCATATCCGGCACCGGAATCTTCTC
CCATTGTTAGCACACGTGTCAAGACCCGAGTGCCACTACCTCGTTTACGAGTACATGGAAAAGGGGAGTT
TGCAAGATATATTGACTGACGTACAAGCTGGAAATCAAGAACTAATGTGGCCAGCGAGGCACAAGATTGC
TTTAGGTATAGCTGCAGGGCTTGAGTACCTTCACATGGATCATAACCCACGAATCATTCACAGAGACTTA
AAGCCAGCCAATGTTCTTCTTGATGATGACATGGAAGCCAGAATTTCAGATTTCGGACTGGCAAAGGCAA
TGCCAGATGCAGTCACACATATTACAACCTCGCATGTTGCAGGTACTGTGGGATACATAGCACCAGAGTT
TTATCAAACCCACAAGTTCACAGATAAATGTGATATCTATAGTTTTGGAGTGATTCTTGGGATTCTGGTG
ATTGGGAAGCTTCCTTCAGATGAGTTTTTTCAGCATACTGACGAGATGAGTCTGATAAAGTGGATGAGGA
ACATAATAACATCGGAAAATCCTAGCCTTGCGATTGATCCGAAGTTGATGGATCAAGGATTCGATGAACA
GATGCTTCTGGTTCTGAAGATCGCCTGTTACTGTACTTTGGATGATCCAAAACAGAGGCCGAACAGTAAA
GATGTCAGGACCATGTTGTCCCAGATCAAGCACAAGGGTGGGCGCGCCGACCCAGCTTTCTTGTACAAAG
TGGTTGATGGGATGGTGAGCAAGGGCGAGGAGGATAACATGGCCATCATCAAGGAGTTCATGCGCTTCAA
GGTGCACATGGAGGGCTCCGTGAACGGCCACGAGTTCGAGATCGAGGGCGAGGGCGAGGGCCGCCCCTAC
GAGGGCACCCAGACCGCCAAGCTGAAGGTGACCAAGGGTGGCCCCCTGCCCTTCGCCTGGGACATCCTGT
CCCCTCAGTTCATGTACGGCTCCAAGGCCTACGTGAAGCACCCCGCCGACATCCCCGACTACTTGAAGCT
GTCCTTCCCCGAGGGCTTCAAGTGGGAGCGCGTGATGAACTTCGAGGACGGCGGCGTGGTGACCGTGACC
CAGGACTCCTCCCTGCAGGACGGCGAGTTCATCTACAAGGTGAAGCTGCGCGGCACCAACTTCCCCTCCG
ACGGCCCCGTAATGCAGAAGAAGACCATGGGCTGGGAGGCCTCCTCCGAGCGGATGTACCCCGAGGACGG
CGCCCTGAAGGGCGAGATCAAGCAGAGGCTGAAGCTGAAGGACGGCGGCCACTACGACGCTGAGGTCAAG
ACCACCTACAAGGCCAAGAAGCCCGTGCAGCTGCCCGGCGCCTACAACGTCAACATCAAGTTGGACATCA
CCTCCCACAACGAGGACTACACCATCGTGGAACAGTACGAACGCGCCGAGGGCCGCCACTCCACCGGCGG
CATGGACGAGCTGTACAAGTAAGAGCTCTAGAGTCCGCAAAAATCACCAGTCTCTCTCTACAAATCTATC
TCTCTCTATTTTTCTCCAGAATAATGTGTGAGTAGTTCCCAGATAAGGGAATTAGGGTTCTTATAGGGTT
TCGCTCATGTGTTGAGCATATAAGAAACCCTTAGTATGTATTTGTATTTGTAAAATACTTCTATCAATAA
AATTTCTAATTCCTAAAACCAAAATCCAGTGACCGGGCGGCCGCCACCGCGGTGGAGGGGGATCAGATTG
TCGTTTCCCGCCTTCAGTTTAAACTATCAGTGTTTGACAGGATATATTGGCGGGTAAACCTAAGAGAAAA
GAGCGTTTATTAGAATAATCGGATATTTAAAAGGGCGTGAAAAGGTTTATCCGTTCGTCCATTTGTATGT
GTACATCACCGACGAGCAAGGCAAGACCGAGCGCCTTTCCGACGCTCACCGGGCTGGTTGCCCTCGCCGC
TGGGCTGGCGGCCGTCTATGGCCCTGCAAACGCGCCAGAAACGCCGTCGAAGCCGTGTGCGAGACACCGG
CCGCCGGCGTTGTGGATACCTCGCGGAAAACTTGGCCCTCACTGACAGATGAGGGGCGGACGTTGACACT
TGAGGGGCCGACTCACCCGGCGCGGCGTTGACAGATGAGGGGCAGGCTCGATTTCGGCCGGCGACGTGGA
GCTGGCCAGCCTCGCAAATCGGCGAAAACGCCTGATTTTACGCGAGTTTCCCACAGATGATGTGGACAAG
CCTGGGGATAAGTGCCCTGCGGTATTGACACTTGAGGGGCGCGACTACTGACAGATGAGGGGCGCGATCC
TTGACACTTGAGGGGCAGAGTGCTGACAGATGAGGGGCGCACCTATTGACATTTGAGGGGCTGTCCACAG
GCAGAAAATCCAGCATTTGCAAGGGTTTCCGCCCGTTTTTCGGCCACCGCTAACCTGTCTTTTAACCTGC
TTTTAAACCAATATTTATAAACCTTGTTTTTAACCAGGGCTGCGCCCTGTGCGCGTGACCGCGCACGCCG
AAGGGGGGTGCCCCCCCTTCTCGAACCCTCCCGGCCCGCTAACGCGGGCCTCCCATCCCCCCAGGGGCTG
CGCCCCTCGGCCGCGAACGGCCTCACCCCAAAAATGGCAGCGCTGGCAGTCCTTGCCATTGCCGGGATCG
GGGCAGTAACGGGATGGGCGATCAGCCCGAAAGCTACCCCTATTTGTTTATTTTTCTAAATACATTCAAA
TATGTATCCGCTCATGAGACAATAACCCTGATAAATGCTTCAATAATATTGAAAAAGGAAGAGTATGAGT
ATTCAACATTTCCGTGTCGCCCTTATTCCCTTTTTTGCGGCATTTTGCCTTCCTGTTTTTGCTCACCCAG
AAACGCTGGTGAAAGTAAAAGATGCTGAAGATCAGTTGGGTGCACGAGTGGGTTACATCGAACTGGATCT
CAACAGCGGTAAGATCCTTGAGAGTTTTCGCCCCGAAGAACGTTTTCCAATGATGAGCACTTTTAAAGTT
CTGCTATGTGGCGCGGTATTATCCCGTATTGACGCCGGGCAAGAGCAACTCGGTCGCCGCATACACTATT
CTCAGAATGACTTGGTTGAGTACTCACCAGTCACAGAAAAGCATCTTACGGATGGCATGACAGTAAGAGA
ATTATGCAGTGCTGCCATAACCATGAGTGATAACACTGCGGCCAACTTACTTCTGACAACGATCGGAGGA
CCGAAGGAGCTAACCGCTTTTTTGCACAACATGGGGGATCATGTAACTCGCCTTGATCGTTGGGAACCGG
AGCTGAATGAAGCCATACCAAACGACGAGCGTGACACCACGATGCCTGTAGCAATGGCAACAACGTTGCG
CAAACTATTAACTGGCGAACTACTTACTCTAGCTTCCCGGCAACAATTAATAGACTGGATGGAGGCGGAT
AAAGTTGCAGGACCACTTCTGCGCTCGGCCCTTCCGGCTGGCTGGTTTATTGCTGATAAATCTGGAGCCG
GTGAGCGTGGGTCTCGCGGTATCATTGCAGCACTGGGGCCAGATGGTAAGCCCTCCCGTATCGTAGTTAT
CTACACGACGGGGAGTCAGGCAACTATGGATGAACGAAATAGACAGATCGCTGAGATAGGTGCCTCACTG
ATTAAGCATTGGTAACTGTCAGACCAAGTTTACTCATATATACTTTAGATTGATTTAAAACTTCATTTTT
AATTTAAAAGGATCTAGGTGAAGATCCTTTTTGATAATCTCATGACCAAAATCCCTTAACGTGAGTTTTC
GTTCCACTGAGCGTCAGACCCCGTAGAAAAGATCAAAGGATCTTCTTGAGATCCTTTTTTTCTGCGCGTA
ATCTGCTGCTTGCAAACAAAAAAACCACCGCTACCAGCGGTGGTTTGTTTGCCGGATCAAGAGCTACCAA
CTCTTTTTCCGAAGGTAACTGGCTTCAGCAGAGCGCAGATACCAAATACTGTTCTTCTAGTGTAGCCGTA
GTTAGGCCACCACTTCAAGAACTCTGTAGCACCGCCTACATACCTCGCTCTGCTAATCCTGTTACCAGTG
GCTGCTGCCAGTGGCGATAAGTCGTGTCTTACCGGGTTGGACTCAAGACGATAGTTACCGGATAAGGCGC
AGCGGTCGGGCTGAACGGGGGGTTCGTGCACACAGCCCAGCTTGGAGCGAACGACCTACACCGAACTGAG
ATACCTACAGCGTGAGCTATGAGAAAGCGCCACGCTTCCCGAAGGGAGAAAGGCGGACAGGTATCCGGTA
AGCGGCAGGGTCGGAACAGGAGAGCGCACGAGGGAGCTTCCAGGGGGAAACGCCTGGTATCTTTATAGTC
CTGTCGGGTTTCGCCACCTCTGACTTGAGCGTCGATTTTTGTGATGCTCGTCAGGGGGGCGGAGCCTATG
GAAAAACGCCAGCAACGCGGCCTTTTTACGGTTCCTGGCCTTTTGCTGGCCTTTTGCTCACATGGACTCT
AGCTAGAGGATCACAGGCAGCAACGCTCTGTCATCGTTACAATCAACATGCTACCCTCCGCGAGATCATC
CGTGTTTCAAACCCGGCAGCTTAGTTGCCGTTCTTCCGAATAGCATCGGTAACATGAGCAAAGTCTGCCG
CCTTACAACGGCTCTCCCGCTGACGCCGTCCCGGACTGATGGGCTGCCTGTATCGAGTGGTGATTTTGTG
CCGAGCTGCCGGTCGGGGAGCTGTTGGCTGGCTGGTGGCAGGATATATTGTGGTGTAAACAAATTGACGC
TTAGACAACTTAATAACACATTGCGGACGTTTTTAATGATCGAATACTAACGTCTCTACCAGATATCAGC
TTGCATGCCGGTCGATCTAGTAACATAGATGACACCGCGCGCGATAATTTATCCTAGTTTGCGCGCTATA
TTTTGTTTTCTATCGCGTATTAAATGTATAATTGCGGGACTCTAATCATAAAAACCCATCTCATAAATAA
CGTCATGCATTACATGTTAATTATTACATGCTTAACGTAATTCAACAGAAATTATATGATAATCATCGCA
AGACCGGCAACAGGATTCAATCTTAAGAAACTTTATTGCCAAATGTTTGAACGATCTGCTTGACTCTAGG
GGTCATCAGATTTCGGTGACGGGCAGGACCGGACGGGGCGGCACCGGCAGGCTGAAGTCCAGCTGCCAGA
AACCCACGTCATGCCAGTTCCCGTGCTTGAAGCCGGCCGCCCGCAGCATGCCGCGGGGGGCATATCCGAG
CGCCTCGTGCATGCGCACGCTCGGGTCGTTGGGCAGCCCGATGACAGCGACCACGCTCTTGAAGCCCTGT
GCCTCCAGGGACTTCAGCAGGTGGGTGTAGAGCGTGGAGCCCAGTCCCGTCCGCTGGTGGCGGGGGGAGA
CGTACACGGTCGACTCGGCCGTCCAGTCGTAGGCGTTGCGTGCCTTCCAGGGACCCGCGTAGGCGATGCC
GGCGACCTCGCCGTCCACCTCGGCGACGAGCCAGGGATAGCGCTCCCGCAGACGGACGAGGTCGTCCGTC
CACTCCTGCGGTTCCTGCGGCTCGGTACGGAAGTTGACCGTGCTTGTCTCGATGTAGTGGTTGACGATGG
TGCAGACCGCCGGCATGTCCGCCTCGGTGGCACGGCGGATGTCGGCCGGGCGTCGTTCTGGGCTCATGGT
AGATCCCCTCGATCGAGTTGAGAGTGAATATGAGACTCTAATTGGATACCGAGGGGAATTTATGGAACGT
CAGTGGAGCATTTTTGACAAGAAATATTTGCTAGCTGATAGTGACCTTAGGCGACTTTTGAACGCGCAAT
AATGGTTTCTGACGTATGTGCTTAGCTCATTAAACTCCAGAAACCCGCGGCTCAGTGGCTCCTTCAACGT
TGCGGTTCTGTCAGTTCCAAACGTAAAACGGCTTGTCCCGCGTCATCGGCGGGGGTCATAACGTGACTCC
CTTAATTCTCCGCTCATGATCAGATTGTCGTTTCCCGCCTTCGGTTTGGGCGCGCCCGGTTCAGAAGACC
AGAGGGCTATTGAGACTTTTCAACAAAGGGTAATATCGGGAAACCTCCTCGGATTCCATTGCCCAGCTAT
CTGTCACTTCATCGAAAGGACAGTAGAAAAGGAAGATGGCTTCTACAAATGCCATCATTGCGATAAAGGA
AAGGCTATCGTTCAAGATGCCTCTACCGACAGTGGTCCCAAAGATGGACCCCCACCCACGAGGAACATCG
TGGAAAAAGAAGACGTTCCAACCACGTCTTCAAAGCAAGTGGATTGATGTGATACATGGTGGAGCACGAC
ACTCTCGTCTACTCCAAGAATATCAAAGATACAGTCTCAGAAGACCAGAGGGCTATTGAGACTTTTCAAC
AAAGGGTAATATCGGGAAACCTCCTCGGATTCCATTGCCCAGCTATCTGTCACTTCATCGAAAGGACAGT
AGAAAAGGAAGATGGCTTCTACAAATGCCATCATTGCGATAAAGGAAAGGCTATCGTTCAAGATGCCTCT
ACCGACAGTGGTCCCAAAGATGGACCCCCACCCACGAGGAACATCGTGGAAAAAGAAGACGTTCCAACCA
CGTCTTCAAAGCAAGTGGATTGATGTGATATCTCCACTGACGTAAGGGATGACGCACAATCCCACTATCC
TTCGCAAGACCCTTCCTCTATATAAGGAAGTTCATTTCATTTGGAGAGGACCTCGAGGTCGACGGTATCG
ATAAGCTTGATATCGAATTCCTGCAGCCCTCAACAAGTTTGTACAAAAAAGCAGGCTCCGCGGCCGCCCC
CTTCACC
Features (pLannotate 1.2.2; 18 found; start..end, strand, type, name):
      1..1923    +  CDS            SOBIR1: SBIR1_ARATH - Also known as EVR. Experimental evidence at protein level: Swiss-Prot protein existence level 1. Dual specificity kinase acting on both serine/threonine- and tyrosine-containing substrates. Acting as a counterplayer of BIR1, promotes the activation of plant defense and cell death (PubMed:19616764). Component of the RLP23-SOBIR1-BAK1 complex that mediates NLP-triggered immunity (PubMed:27251392). Functions as an inhibitor/regulator of abscission, probably by regulating membrane trafficking during abscission (PubMed:20081191). From Arabidopsis thaliana (Mouse-ear cress).
   1940..1964    -  protein_bind   attB2: mutant version of attB; recombination site for the Gateway® BP reaction BP Clonase™
   1972..2679    +  CDS            mCherry: mCherry is a basic (constitutively fluorescent) red fluorescent protein published in 2004, derived from Discosoma sp.. It is reported to be a very rapidly-maturing monomer with low acid sensitivity.
   2741..2900    +  polyA_signal   CaMV poly(A) signal (fragment): cauliflower mosaic virus polyadenylation signal
   2907..2927    -  misc_feature   MCS (fragment): pBluescript multiple cloning site
   2975..2999    +  misc_feature   RB T-DNA repeat: right border repeat from nopaline C58 T-DNA
   3219..3750    +  rep_origin     oriV: incP origin of replication
   3814..3891    +  CDS            klaC (fragment): KLAC_ECOLX - Also known as telB. Protein predicted: Swiss-Prot protein existence level 4. Belongs to the kla operon, which is associated with cryptic tellurite resistance, and IncW plasmid fertility inhibition. From Escherichia coli.
   3893..3984    +  promoter       AmpR promoter: bla
   3985..4845    +  CDS            AmpR: β-lactamase; bla; confers resistance to ampicillin, carbenicillin, and related antibiotics
   5016..5604    +  rep_origin     ori: high-copy-number ColE1/pMB1/pBR322/pUC origin of replication
   5916..5940    +  misc_feature   LB T-DNA repeat: left border repeat from nopaline C58 T-DNA
   6034..6286    -  terminator     NOS terminator: nopaline synthase terminator and poly(A) signal
   6309..6857    -  CDS            bar: PAT_STRHY - Experimental evidence at protein level: Swiss-Prot protein existence level 1. Inactivates phosphinothricin (PPT) by transfer of an acetyl group from acetyl CoA. Can also acetylate demethylphosphinothricin but not PTT or glutamate. This enzyme is an effector of phosphinothricin tripeptide (PTT or bialaphos) resistance. From Streptomyces hygroscopicus. Introduced by genetic manipulation and expressed in glufosinate-tolerant maize by Dekalb Genetics.
   6899..7078    -  promoter       NOS promoter: nopaline synthase promoter
   7221..7891    +  promoter       CaMV 35S promoter (enhanced): cauliflower mosaic virus 35S promoter with a duplicated enhancer region
   7891..7939    -  misc_feature   MCS (fragment): pBluescript multiple cloning site
   7943..7967    +  protein_bind   attB1: mutant version of attB; recombination site for the Gateway® BP reaction BP Clonase™
