[The description below was written by a language model from this plasmid's Addgene catalogue record and pLannotate feature annotations shown in this document.]
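Description:
p35S::AtSOBIR1-mCherry is a plant expression construct built on the pAM-PAT-GWPro35S backbone, a Gateway-compatible binary T-DNA vector of about 8 kb. It is maintained in E. coli as a high-copy plasmid through a ColE1/pUC-type origin and selected with ampicillin via the β-lactamase gene. An incP oriV is also annotated, the type of broad-host-range origin that allows replication in Agrobacterium. Nopaline-type left and right border repeats delimit the region that would be transferred into plant cells.

Within the T-DNA, an enhanced cauliflower mosaic virus 35S promoter with a duplicated enhancer drives the full coding sequence of Arabidopsis thaliana SOBIR1 (AT2G31880, also called EVERSHED). SOBIR1 is a receptor-like kinase that promotes defence activation and cell death and acts in receptor-like protein immune complexes with BAK1. The gene was introduced by Gateway recombination, so attB1 lies between the promoter and the start of the coding sequence, and attB2 forms a short linker between SOBIR1 and a C-terminal mCherry red fluorescent protein. A CaMV polyadenylation signal terminates the fusion transcript. In the opposite orientation near the left border, a NOS promoter–bar–NOS terminator cassette encodes phosphinothricin acetyltransferase, which gives glufosinate (Basta) resistance for selecting transformed plants.

The stated purpose is expression of SOBIR1-mCherry. The associated publication concerns receptor-like protein association with BAK1/SERK3 and receptor endocytosis in plant immunity, which suggests use of the fluorescent fusion to follow SOBIR1 localisation and trafficking in plant cells.
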