Addgene plasmid #86166: p35S::AtSOBIR1-mCherry
Purpose: SOBIR1-mCherry expression
Depositing lab: Silke Robatzek. Depositing organization: Sainsbury Laboratory, Norwich. Publication: Avr4 promotes Cf-4 receptor-like protein association with the BAK1/SERK3 receptor-like kinase to initiate receptor endocytosis and plant immunity. Postma J, Liebrand TW, Bi G, Evrard A, Bye RR, Mbengue M, Kuhn H, Joosten MH, Robatzek S. New Phytol. 2016 Apr;210(2):627-42. doi: 10.1111/nph.13802. Epub 2016 Jan 14. PubMed 26765243.
Backbone
  Vector backbone: pAM-PAT-GWPro35S
  Vector type: Plant Expression
Growth in bacteria
  Bacterial resistance: Ampicillin, 100 μg/mL
  Growth temperature: 37°C
  Growth strain: DH5alpha
  Copy number: High Copy
Gene/Insert
  Gene/Insert name: SOBIR1
  Species: A. thaliana (mustard weed)
  Entrez Gene: SOBIR1 (a.k.a. AT2G31880, EVERSHED, EVR, F20M17.8, F20M17_8, SUPPRESSOR OF BIR1 1)
  Promoter: 35S
  Tag / fusion protein: mCherry (C terminal on insert)
  Cloning method: Gateway Cloning
  Sequencing primers: 5′ 35S promoter
Terms and licenses: Academic/Nonprofit Terms; Industry Terms: Not Available to Industry
How to cite: p35S::AtSOBIR1-mCherry was a gift from Silke Robatzek (Addgene plasmid # 86166 ; http://n2t.net/addgene:86166 ; RRID:Addgene_86166)
